>Addgene plasmid #166176 | pDONR221-G6PD(1of2) | addgene full sequence | sequence record 329518 | Addgene NGS Result
CTTTCCTGCGTTATCCCCTGATTCTGTGGATAACCGTATTACCGCCTTTGAGTGAGCTGATACCGCTCGC
CGCAGCCGAACGACCGAGCGCAGCGAGTCAGTGAGCGAGGAAGCGGAAGAGCGCCCAATACGCAAACCGC
CTCTCCCCGCGCGTTGGCCGATTCATTAATGCAGCTGGCACGACAGGTTTCCCGACTGGAAAGCGGGCAG
TGAGCGCAACGCAATTAATACGCGTACCGCTAGCCAGGAAGAGTTTGTAGAAACGCAAAAAGGCCATCCG
TCAGGATGGCCTTCTGCTTAGTTTGATGCCTGGCAGTTTATGGCGGGCGTCCTGCCCGCCACCCTCCGGG
CCGTTGCTTCACAACGTTCAAATCCGCTCCCGGCGGATTTGTCCTACTCAGGAGAGCGTTCACCGACAAA
CAACAGATAAAACGAAAGGCCCAGTCTTCCGACTGAGCCTTTCGTTTTATTTGATGCCTGGCAGTTCCCT
ACTCTCGCGTTAACGCTAGCATGGATGTTTTCCCAGTCACGACGTTGTAAAACGACGGCCAGTCTTAAGC
TCGGGCCCCAAATAATGATTTTATTTTGACTGATAGTGACCTGTTCGTTGCAACAAATTGATGAGCAATG
CTTTTTTATAATGCCAACTTTGTACAAAAAAGCAGGCTTCGAAGGAGATAACAAAATGGGATCTCGAGCG
AGCGCTGAACGACACCAGCCTCAAACACACAGCCAGGATCATCAAGAACCGTCTTCAGTTAGGAGCCCCG
CAACAGACGAGAAAATGAACAACATTCCACTCTCTCGTTCGGAGGTGTTTGGGGAGCTGAGGAAGGAGCT
CTACGAAGATAAAGAGTTCCATCAGTCTGATGTCCACATGTTCATCATCATGGGAGCATCAGGAGATCTG
GCAAAGAAAAAGATCTACCCAACTCTGTGGTGGTTGTTCAGAGACGGTCTCCTTCCTGAGCAGACGTATT
TCGTGGGCTTTGCCCGCTCTGACCTGACAGTAGATGCCATCCACAATGCTTGCTTGCCATACCTGAAGGT
GGCAGATACAGAGGCAGAACGTGTGTCGGCCTTCTTCAGCAGGAACACATACATCAGTGGGAAGTATGCC
GATGACAGCTCCTTCACCAAACTCAACACACACATCCTGTCGCTGCCTGGAGGAAGTGGGGCCAACCGCC
TGTTTTACCTGGCGCTGCCACCGACGGTCTACCACGATGTTACCAAGAACATCAGTCAGCACTGCATGAG
CACAAAAGGCTGGAACAGGGTGATCGTAGAGAAGCCGTTTGGACATGATCTCCAGAGCTCAGAGGAACTG
TCCTCTCACCTCTCGTCTCTCTTCACTGAGGACCAGATCTACCGTATCGATCACTACCTGGGCAAAGAGA
TGGTGCAGAACCTCATGGTGCTAAGGTTTGGAAACCGCATCTTTGGGCCGATCTGGAACAGAGACAGCGT
GGCCTGTGTTGTTCTTACCTTTAAGGAGCCTTTTGGCACTCAGGGACGAGGAGGCTACTTCGATGATTTC
GGCATCATCCGGGATGTCATGCAGAACCACTTGCTCCAGATGCTCTGTTTGGTTGCCATGGAGAAACCAG
CCTCCACCAGCTCTGACGACGTCAGAGATGAAAAGGTGAAGGTGCTGAAGTGCATCACTCCAGTGTCCAT
GTCGGATGTGGTCCTGGGTCAGTATGTGGGGGATCCAGAGGGTGAAGGAGAAGCCAAACTTGGTTACCTG
GACGATCCCACAGTACCAAAAGGATCCAGTCAGGCCACCTTTGCTGCAGCCGTGCTCTATGTTCACAACG
AACGCTGGGACGGCGTTCCTTTTATCCTGCGCTGTGGAAAAGCTCTGAATGAGAGGAAAGCTGAGGTGCG
ACTGCAGTTCACAGACGTCCCTGGAGACATTTTTGAAAACAAATGTCAAAGGAATGAGTTGGTGGTGCGT
GTGCAGCCCAATGAAGCCATCTACGCCAAAATGATGAGCAAGAAACCGGGAGTGTACTTCAGCCCTGAAG
AAACAGAGCTGGACCTCACCTACAAGAGCAGATACAAGGATGTGAAACTTCCAGATGCTTACGAGCGCCT
CATCCTGGACGTCTTCTGTGGGAGTCAGATGCATTTCGTTCGCAGTGATGAACTTAGAGAGGCATGGAGG
ATCTTCACCCCTCTTCTTCACCACATAGAGGAGAAGAAGCCACAGCCTATTCCTTACAAGTATGGAAGCC
GTGGTCCAGCAGAAGCAGATGAACTGGTTCAGAAGGTTGGATTTCGCTATGAAGGCACTTACAAATGGGT
CAACCCTCACAAACTCGACCCAGCTTTCTTGTACAAAGTTGGCATTATAAGAAAGCATTGCTTATCAATT
TGTTGCAACGAACAGGTCACTATCAGTCAAAATAAAATCATTATTTGCCATCCAGCTGATATCCCCTATA
GTGAGTCGTATTACATGGTCATAGCTGTTTCCTGGCAGCTCTGGCCCGTGTCTCAAAATCTCTGATGTTA
CATTGCACAAGATAAAAATATATCATCATGAACAATAAAACTGTCTGCTTACATAAACAGTAATACAAGG
GGTGTTATGAGCCATATTCAACGGGAAACGTCGAGGCCGCGATTAAATTCCAACATGGATGCTGATTTAT
ATGGGTATAAATGGGCTCGCGATAATGTCGGGCAATCAGGTGCGACAATCTATCGCTTGTATGGGAAGCC
CGATGCGCCAGAGTTGTTTCTGAAACATGGCAAAGGTAGCGTTGCCAATGATGTTACAGATGAGATGGTC
AGACTAAACTGGCTGACGGAATTTATGCCTCTTCCGACCATCAAGCATTTTATCCGTACTCCTGATGATG
CATGGTTACTCACCACTGCGATCCCCGGAAAAACAGCATTCCAGGTATTAGAAGAATATCCTGATTCAGG
TGAAAATATTGTTGATGCGCTGGCAGTGTTCCTGCGCCGGTTGCATTCGATTCCTGTTTGTAATTGTCCT
TTTAACAGCGATCGCGTATTTCGTCTCGCTCAGGCGCAATCACGAATGAATAACGGTTTGGTTGATGCGA
GTGATTTTGATGACGAGCGTAATGGCTGGCCTGTTGAACAAGTCTGGAAAGAAATGCATAAACTTTTGCC
ATTCTCACCGGATTCAGTCGTCACTCATGGTGATTTCTCACTTGATAACCTTATTTTTGACGAGGGGAAA
TTAATAGGTTGTATTGATGTTGGACGAGTCGGAATCGCAGACCGATACCAGGATCTTGCCATCCTATGGA
ACTGCCTCGGTGAGTTTTCTCCTTCATTACAGAAACGGCTTTTTCAAAAATATGGTATTGATAATCCTGA
TATGAATAAATTGCAGTTTCATTTGATGCTCGATGAGTTTTTCTAATCAGAATTGGTTAATTGGTTGTAA
CACTGGCAGAGCATTACGCTGACTTGACGGGACGGCGCAAGCTCATGACCAAAATCCCTTAACGTGAGTT
ACGCGTCGTTCCACTGAGCGTCAGACCCCGTAGAAAAGATCAAAGGATCTTCTTGAGATCCTTTTTTTCT
GCGCGTAATCTGCTGCTTGCAAACAAAAAAACCACCGCTACCAGCGGTGGTTTGTTTGCCGGATCAAGAG
CTACCAACTCTTTTTCCGAAGGTAACTGGCTTCAGCAGAGCGCAGATACCAAATACTGTTCTTCTAGTGT
AGCCGTAGTTAGGCCACCACTTCAAGAACTCTGTAGCACCGCCTACATACCTCGCTCTGCTAATCCTGTT
ACCAGTGGCTGCTGCCAGTGGCGATAAGTCGTGTCTTACCGGGTTGGACTCAAGACGATAGTTACCGGAT
AAGGCGCAGCGGTCGGGCTGAACGGGGGGTTCGTGCACACAGCCCAGCTTGGAGCGAACGACCTACACCG
AACTGAGATACCTACAGCGTGAGCTATGAGAAAGCGCCACGCTTCCCGAAGGGAGAAAGGCGGACAGGTA
TCCGGTAAGCGGCAGGGTCGGAACAGGAGAGCGCACGAGGGAGCTTCCAGGGGGAAACGCCTGGTATCTT
TATAGTCCTGTCGGGTTTCGCCACCTCTGACTTGAGCGTCGATTTTTGTGATGCTCGTCAGGGGGGCGGA
GCCTATGGAAAAACGCCAGCAACGCGGCCTTTTTACGGTTCCTGGCCTTTTGCTGGCCTTTTGCTCACAT
GTT
Features (pLannotate 1.2.2; 10 found; start..end, strand, type, name):
    121..213     +  CDS            lacI (fragment): lac repressor; lacI; The lac repressor binds to the lac operator to inhibit transcription in E. coli. This inhibition can be relieved by adding lactose or isopropyl-β-D-thiogalactopyranoside (IPTG).
    268..295     -  terminator     rrnB T2 terminator: transcription terminator T2 from the E. coli rrnB gene
    427..470     +  terminator     rrnB T1 terminator: Escherichia coli rrnB; transcription terminator T1 from the E. coli rrnB gene
    517..553     -  CDS            lacZα (fragment): LacZα fragment of β-galactosidase; lacZ fragment
    569..668     +  protein_bind   attL1: mutant version of attL; recombination site for the Gateway® LR reaction LR Clonase™
    794..2326    +  CDS            G6pdx: G6PD_RAT - Also known as G6pd. Experimental evidence at protein level: Swiss-Prot protein existence level 1. Cytosolic glucose-6-phosphate dehydrogenase that catalyzes the first and rate-limiting step of the oxidative branch within the pentose phosphate pathway/shunt, an alternative route to glycolysis for the dissimilation of carbohydrates and a major source of reducing power and metabolic intermediates for fatty acid and nucleic acid biosynthetic processes. From Rattus norvegicus (Rat).
   2328..2427    -  protein_bind   attL2: mutant version of attL; recombination site for the Gateway® LR reaction LR Clonase™
   2445..2463    -  promoter       T7 promoter: promoter for bacteriophage T7 RNA polymerase
   2597..3406    +  CDS            KanR: aminoglycoside phosphotransferase; aph(3')-Ia; confers resistance to kanamycin in bacteria or G418 (Geneticin®) in eukaryotes
   3553..4141    +  rep_origin     ori: high-copy-number ColE1/pMB1/pBR322/pUC origin of replication
