[The description below was written by a language model from this plasmid's Addgene catalogue record and pLannotate feature annotations shown in this document.]
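Description:
pDONR221-G6PD(1of2) is a Gateway entry clone built in the pDONR221 backbone that carries the coding sequence for one of two glucose-6-phosphate dehydrogenase (G6PD) paralogs from the African turquoise killifish, Nothobranchius furzeri. The plasmid is about 4.2 kb and is maintained in E. coli at high copy through a ColE1/pUC-type origin, with selection by a kanamycin resistance gene (aminoglycoside phosphotransferase). Upstream of the cloning region sit the rrnB T1 and T2 transcription terminators, which insulate the insert from read-through transcription in bacteria. Short lacI and lacZα fragments and a T7 promoter next to attL2 are backbone remnants rather than functional expression elements.

The insert is listed as 1,641 bp and lies between attL1 and attL2, the sites produced by a BP reaction and used by LR Clonase to move the open reading frame directionally into any attR-containing destination vector. The automated annotation labels the coding region by similarity to rat G6pdx, reflecting conservation of this enzyme, but the catalogue record gives the species as N. furzeri. The homology match covers somewhat less than the stated insert length. G6PD catalyses the first, rate-limiting step of the oxidative pentose phosphate pathway, a major source of reducing power.

The entry vector has no promoter to drive the gene, so expression depends on the destination vector chosen. The depositor describes it as a stopless entry clone, meaning the native stop codon is omitted so that C-terminal tags or reporter fusions can be read through from the destination vector. It comes from work on tissue-specific protein aggregation and quality control in aging killifish.
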