Addgene plasmid #166176: pDONR221-G6PD(1of2)
Purpose: Gateway entry vector for N. furzeri G6PD
Depositing lab: Daniel Jarosz. Depositing organization: Stanford University. Publication: Tissue-specific landscape of protein aggregation and quality control in an aging vertebrate. Chen YR, Harel I, Singh PP, Ziv I, Moses E, Goshtchevsky U, Machado BE, Brunet A, Jarosz DF. Dev Cell. 2024 Jul 22;59(14):1892-1911.e13. doi: 10.1016/j.devcel.2024.04.014. Epub 2024 May 28. PubMed 38810654.
Backbone
  Vector backbone: pDONR221
  Vector type: Gateway Entry Vector
Growth in bacteria
  Bacterial resistance: Kanamycin, 50 μg/mL
  Growth temperature: 37°C
  Growth strain: DH5alpha
  Copy number: High Copy
Gene/Insert
  Gene/Insert name: G6PD(1of2)
  Species: N. furzeri
  Insert size (bp): 1641
  Cloning method: Gateway Cloning
Terms and licenses: Academic/Nonprofit Terms; Industry Terms: Not Available to Industry
Depositor comments: Stopless entry clone. Please visit https://doi.org/10.1101/2022.02.26.482120 for bioRxiv preprint. Also see Harel and Chen et al. 2024 (https://doi.org/10.1016/j.celrep.2023.112787)
How to cite: pDONR221-G6PD(1of2) was a gift from Daniel Jarosz (Addgene plasmid # 166176 ; http://n2t.net/addgene:166176 ; RRID:Addgene_166176)
