>Addgene plasmid #166176 | pDONR221-G6PD(1of2) | depositor partial sequence | sequence record 322725 | insert sequence
ATGGGATCTCGAGCGAGCGCTGAACGACACCAGCCTCAAACACACAGCCAGGATCATCAAGAACCGTCTT
CAGTTAGGAGCCCCGCAACAGACGAGAAAATGAACAACATTCCACTCTCTCGTTCGGAGGTGTTTGGGGA
GCTGAGGAAGGAGCTCTACGAAGATAAAGAGTTCCATCAGTCTGATGTCCACATGTTCATCATCATGGGA
GCATCAGGAGATCTGGCAAAGAAAAAGATCTACCCAACTCTGTGGTGGTTGTTCAGAGACGGTCTCCTTC
CTGAGCAGACGTATTTCGTGGGCTTTGCCCGCTCTGACCTGACAGTAGATGCCATCCACAATGCTTGCTT
GCCATACCTGAAGGTGGCAGATACAGAGGCAGAACGTGTGTCGGCCTTCTTCAGCAGGAACACATACATC
AGTGGGAAGTATGCCGATGACAGCTCCTTCACCAAACTCAACACACACATCCTGTCGCTGCCTGGAGGAA
GTGGGGCCAACCGCCTGTTTTACCTGGCGCTGCCACCGACGGTCTACCACGATGTTACCAAGAACATCAG
TCAGCACTGCATGAGCACAAAAGGCTGGAACAGGGTGATCGTAGAGAAGCCGTTTGGACATGATCTCCAG
AGCTCAGAGGAACTGTCCTCTCACCTCTCGTCTCTCTTCACTGAGGACCAGATCTACCGTATCGATCACT
ACCTGGGCAAAGAGATGGTGCAGAACCTCATGGTGCTAAGGTTTGGAAACCGCATCTTTGGGCCGATCTG
GAACAGAGACAGCGTGGCCTGTGTTGTTCTTACCTTTAAGGAGCCTTTTGGCACTCAGGGACGAGGAGGC
TACTTCGATGATTTCGGCATCATCCGGGATGTCATGCAGAACCACTTGCTCCAGATGCTCTGTTTGGTTG
CCATGGAGAAACCAGCCTCCACCAGCTCTGACGACGTCAGAGATGAAAAGGTGAAGGTGCTGAAGTGCAT
CACTCCAGTGTCCATGTCGGATGTGGTCCTGGGTCAGTATGTGGGGGATCCAGAGGGTGAAGGAGAAGCC
AAACTTGGTTACCTGGACGATCCCACAGTACCAAAAGGATCCAGTCAGGCCACCTTTGCTGCAGCCGTGC
TCTATGTTCACAACGAACGCTGGGACGGCGTTCCTTTTATCCTGCGCTGTGGAAAAGCTCTGAATGAGAG
GAAAGCTGAGGTGCGACTGCAGTTCACAGACGTCCCTGGAGACATTTTTGAAAACAAATGTCAAAGGAAT
GAGTTGGTGGTGCGTGTGCAGCCCAATGAAGCCATCTACGCCAAAATGATGAGCAAGAAACCGGGAGTGT
ACTTCAGCCCTGAAGAAACAGAGCTGGACCTCACCTACAAGAGCAGATACAAGGATGTGAAACTTCCAGA
TGCTTACGAGCGCCTCATCCTGGACGTCTTCTGTGGGAGTCAGATGCATTTCGTTCGCAGTGATGAACTT
AGAGAGGCATGGAGGATCTTCACCCCTCTTCTTCACCACATAGAGGAGAAGAAGCCACAGCCTATTCCTT
ACAAGTATGGAAGCCGTGGTCCAGCAGAAGCAGATGAACTGGTTCAGAAGGTTGGATTTCGCTATGAAGG
CACTTACAAATGGGTCAACCCTCACAAACTC
